Addgene plasmid #14313: pAG415GAL-EGFP-ccdB
Purpose: (Empty Backbone)
Depositing lab: Susan Lindquist. Depositing organization: Whitehead Institute for Biomedical Research. Publication: A suite of Gateway cloning vectors for high-throughput genetic analysis in Saccharomyces cerevisiae. Alberti S, Gitler AD, Lindquist S. Yeast. 2007 Oct . 24(10):913-9. 10.1002/yea.1502 PubMed 17583893.
Backbone
  Vector backbone: pRS415
  Vector type: Yeast Expression ; Gateway Destination
  Selectable markers: LEU2
Growth in bacteria
  Bacterial resistance: Chloramphenicol and Ampicillin, 25 & 100 μg/mL
  Growth temperature: 37°C
  Growth strain: ccdB Survival
  Growth instructions: DB3.1, ccdB Survival
  Copy number: Unknown
Gene/Insert
  Gene/Insert name: None
  Tag / fusion protein: EGFP (N terminal on backbone)
  Cloning method: Gateway Cloning
  Sequencing primers: 5′ EGFP-C
Terms and licenses: Academic/Nonprofit Terms; Industry Terms: Not Available to Industry
Depositor comments: Type of plasmid: CEN. This plasmid contains the Gateway technology from Invitrogen; Invitrogen requires purchasing of Gateway Clonase for carrying out the Gateway recombinational cloning reaction http://www.invitrogen.com Please note that the full plasmid sequence is provided as a reference only, and may not match the exact sequence of the plasmid.
How to cite: pAG415GAL-EGFP-ccdB was a gift from Susan Lindquist (Addgene plasmid # 14313)
