[The description below was written by a language model from this plasmid's Addgene catalogue record and pLannotate feature annotations shown in this document.]
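Description:
pAG415GAL-EGFP-ccdB is an empty Gateway destination vector for galactose-inducible expression of N-terminally EGFP-tagged proteins in Saccharomyces cerevisiae. It is built on the pRS415 backbone, a yeast–E. coli shuttle vector of the centromeric type: a CEN6/ARS element gives stable, low-copy maintenance in yeast, and the LEU2 gene with its own promoter allows selection by leucine prototrophy in leu2 strains. In bacteria the roughly 9.1 kb plasmid replicates from a ColE1/pUC-type origin and carries an ampicillin resistance gene. An f1 origin and remnants of the pBluescript-derived lacZα/polylinker region, including flanking T3 and T7 promoters, are also annotated.

The expression unit consists of the Gal4-regulated GAL1 promoter, followed by the EGFP coding sequence, a Gateway cassette and the CYC1 transcription terminator. The cassette is bounded by attR1 and attR2 sites and contains a chloramphenicol resistance gene together with the ccdB toxin gene. Because CcdB poisons gyrase in ordinary E. coli, the unrecombined vector must be maintained in a ccdB-tolerant strain, and the chloramphenicol marker selects for retention of the cassette. In an LR recombination with an entry clone, the region between the attR sites is replaced by the gene of interest, and ccdB provides counter-selection against non-recombined plasmids in standard hosts. The incoming open reading frame is placed downstream of EGFP, producing an N-terminal EGFP fusion, so the insert needs to be in frame with the tag.

The plasmid belongs to a suite of yeast Gateway vectors designed for high-throughput genetic analysis. It suits inducible expression and fluorescence-based localisation of proteins at low copy number. The depositor notes that the full sequence is a reference and may not match the physical plasmid exactly.
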