Features (pLannotate 1.2.2; 30 found; start..end, strand, type, name):
     70..573     -  misc_feature   CEN/ARS: S. cerevisiae CEN6 centromere fused to an autonomously replicating sequence
    610..714     +  promoter       AmpR promoter: bla
    715..1575    +  CDS            AmpR: β-lactamase; bla; confers resistance to ampicillin, carbenicillin, and related antibiotics
   1746..2334    +  rep_origin     ori: high-copy-number ColE1/pMB1/pBR322/pUC origin of replication
   2517..2609    +  CDS            lacI (fragment): lac repressor; lacI; The lac repressor binds to the lac operator to inhibit transcription in E. coli. This inhibition can be relieved by adding lactose or isopropyl-β-D-thiogalactopyranoside (IPTG).
   2622..2643    +  protein_bind   CAP binding site: CAP binding activates transcription in the presence of cAMP. E. coli catabolite activator protein
   2658..2688    +  promoter       lac promoter: promoter for the E. coli lac operon
   2696..2712    +  protein_bind   lac operator: The lac repressor binds to the lac operator to inhibit transcription in E. coli. This inhibition can be relieved by adding lactose or isopropyl-β-D-thiogalactopyranoside (IPTG). lac repressor encoded by lacI
   2757..2775    +  promoter       T3 promoter: promoter for bacteriophage T3 RNA polymerase
   2799..3240    +  promoter       GAL1 promoter: S. cerevisiae GAL1; inducible promoter, regulated by Gal4
   3255..3278    +  misc_feature   MCS (fragment): pBluescript multiple cloning site
   3284..4000    +  CDS            EGFP: EGFP is a basic (constitutively fluorescent) green fluorescent protein published in 1996, derived from Aequorea victoria. It is reported to be a rapidly-maturing weak dimer with moderate acid sensitivity.
   4025..4149    +  protein_bind   attR1: mutant version of attR; recombination site for the Gateway® LR reaction LR Clonase™
   4174..4204    +  promoter       lac UV5 promoter: E. coli lac promoter with an "up" mutation
   4228..4257    +  promoter       cat promoter (fragment): promoter of the E. coli cat gene encoding chloramphenicol acetyltransferase
   4258..4917    +  CDS            CmR: chloramphenicol acetyltransferase; cat; confers resistance to chloramphenicol
   5099..5257    +  CDS            ccdA (fragment): CCDA_ECO57 - Also known as H, letA. Experimental evidence at protein level: Swiss-Prot protein existence level 1. Antitoxin component of a type II toxin-antitoxin (TA) system which inhibits the post-segregational killing (PSK) of plasmid-free cells, also referred to as a plasmid addiction system. Binds to and blocks the activity of CcdB; will also remove bound CcdB protein from the CcdB-GyrA complex by forming a CcdA-CcdB complex, a process termed rejuvenation. Functions as a transcriptional corepressor for the ccdAB operon, repression also requires CcdB (By similarity). From Escherichia coli
   5262..5564    +  CDS            ccdB: CCDB_ECOLI - Also known as G, letB, letD. Experimental evidence at protein level: Swiss-Prot protein existence level 1. Toxic component of a type II toxin-antitoxin (TA) system, functioning in plasmid maintainence. Responsible for the post- segregational killing (PSK) of plasmid-free cells, also referred to as a plasmid addiction system. Half-life of over 2 hours. Cell killing by CcdB is accompanied by filamentation, defects in chromosome and plasmid segregation, defects in cell division, formation of anucleate cells, decreased DNA synthesis and plasmid loss. Interferes with the activity of DN
   5608..5732    -  protein_bind   attR2: mutant version of attR; recombination site for the Gateway® LR reaction LR Clonase™
   5739..5986    +  terminator     CYC1 terminator: S. cerevisiae CYC1; transcription terminator for CYC1
   6005..6023    -  promoter       T7 promoter: promoter for bacteriophage T7 RNA polymerase
   6031..6186    +  CDS            lacZα (fragment): LacZα fragment of β-galactosidase; lacZ fragment
   6194..6649    +  rep_origin     f1 ori (sequence partly withheld): f1 bacteriophage origin of replication; arrow indicates direction of (+) strand synthesis
   6650..6702    -  misc_feature   bom (fragment): basis of mobility region from pBR322
   6732..6809    +  CDS            YO192_YEAST (fragment): Experimental evidence at protein level: Swiss-Prot protein existence level 1. From Saccharomyces cerevisiae (strain ATCC 204508 / S288c) (Baker's yeast).
   6949..7353    +  promoter       LEU2 promoter: S. cerevisiae LEU2
   7366..8460    +  CDS            LEU2: 3-isopropylmalate dehydrogenase, required for leucine biosynthesis; S. cerevisiae LEU2; yeast auxotrophic marker
   8822..8923    -  CDS            NFS1 (fragment): NFS1_YEAST - Also known as SPL1 From Saccharomyces cerevisiae (strain ATCC 204508 / S288c) (Baker's yeast).
   8936..8986    -  misc_feature   bom (fragment): basis of mobility region from pBR322
   9088..1       -  CDS            rop (fragment) (across the origin): Rop protein, which maintains plasmids at low copy number; rop
>Addgene plasmid #14313 | pAG415GAL-EGFP-ccdB | depositor full sequence | sequence record 7976 | Author sequence
GACGAAAGGGCCTCGTGATACGCCTATTTTTATAGGTTAATGTCATGATAATAATGGTTTCTTAGGACGG
ATCGCTTGCCTGTAACTTACACGCGCCTCGTATCTTTTAATGATGGAATAATTTGGGAATTTACTCTGTG
TTTATTTATTTTTATGTTTTGTATTTGGATTTTAGAAAGTAAATAAAGAAGGTAGAAGAGTTACGGAATG
AAGAAAAAAAAATAAACAAAGGTTTAAAAAATTTCAACAAAAAGCGTACTTTACATATATATTTATTAGA
CAAGAAAAGCAGATTAAATAGATATACATTCGATTAACGATAAGTAAAATGTAAAATCACAGGATTTTCG
TGTGTGGTCTTCTACACAGACAAGATGAAACAATTCGGCATTAATACCTGAGAGCAGGAAGAGCAAGATA
AAAGGTAGTATTTGTTGGCGATCCCCCTAGAGTCTTTTACATCTTCGGAAAACAAAAACTATTTTTTCTT
TAATTTCTTTTTTTACTTTCTATTTTTAATTTATATATTTATATTAAAAAATTTAAATTATAATTATTTT
TATAGCACGTGATGAAAAGGACCCAGGTGGCACTTTTCGGGGAAATGTGCGCGGAACCCCTATTTGTTTA
TTTTTCTAAATACATTCAAATATGTATCCGCTCATGAGACAATAACCCTGATAAATGCTTCAATAATATT
GAAAAAGGAAGAGTATGAGTATTCAACATTTCCGTGTCGCCCTTATTCCCTTTTTTGCGGCATTTTGCCT
TCCTGTTTTTGCTCACCCAGAAACGCTGGTGAAAGTAAAAGATGCTGAAGATCAGTTGGGTGCACGAGTG
GGTTACATCGAACTGGATCTCAACAGCGGTAAGATCCTTGAGAGTTTTCGCCCCGAAGAACGTTTTCCAA
TGATGAGCACTTTTAAAGTTCTGCTATGTGGCGCGGTATTATCCCGTATTGACGCCGGGCAAGAGCAACT
CGGTCGCCGCATACACTATTCTCAGAATGACTTGGTTGAGTACTCACCAGTCACAGAAAAGCATCTTACG
GATGGCATGACAGTAAGAGAATTATGCAGTGCTGCCATAACCATGAGTGATAACACTGCGGCCAACTTAC
TTCTGACAACGATCGGAGGACCGAAGGAGCTAACCGCTTTTTTGCACAACATGGGGGATCATGTAACTCG
CCTTGATCGTTGGGAACCGGAGCTGAATGAAGCCATACCAAACGACGAGCGTGACACCACGATGCCTGTA
GCAATGGCAACAACGTTGCGCAAACTATTAACTGGCGAACTACTTACTCTAGCTTCCCGGCAACAATTAA
TAGACTGGATGGAGGCGGATAAAGTTGCAGGACCACTTCTGCGCTCGGCCCTTCCGGCTGGCTGGTTTAT
TGCTGATAAATCTGGAGCCGGTGAGCGTGGGTCTCGCGGTATCATTGCAGCACTGGGGCCAGATGGTAAG
CCCTCCCGTATCGTAGTTATCTACACGACGGGGAGTCAGGCAACTATGGATGAACGAAATAGACAGATCG
CTGAGATAGGTGCCTCACTGATTAAGCATTGGTAACTGTCAGACCAAGTTTACTCATATATACTTTAGAT
TGATTTAAAACTTCATTTTTAATTTAAAAGGATCTAGGTGAAGATCCTTTTTGATAATCTCATGACCAAA
ATCCCTTAACGTGAGTTTTCGTTCCACTGAGCGTCAGACCCCGTAGAAAAGATCAAAGGATCTTCTTGAG
ATCCTTTTTTTCTGCGCGTAATCTGCTGCTTGCAAACAAAAAAACCACCGCTACCAGCGGTGGTTTGTTT
GCCGGATCAAGAGCTACCAACTCTTTTTCCGAAGGTAACTGGCTTCAGCAGAGCGCAGATACCAAATACT
GTCCTTCTAGTGTAGCCGTAGTTAGGCCACCACTTCAAGAACTCTGTAGCACCGCCTACATACCTCGCTC
TGCTAATCCTGTTACCAGTGGCTGCTGCCAGTGGCGATAAGTCGTGTCTTACCGGGTTGGACTCAAGACG
ATAGTTACCGGATAAGGCGCAGCGGTCGGGCTGAACGGGGGGTTCGTGCACACAGCCCAGCTTGGAGCGA
ACGACCTACACCGAACTGAGATACCTACAGCGTGAGCTATGAGAAAGCGCCACGCTTCCCGAAGGGAGAA
AGGCGGACAGGTATCCGGTAAGCGGCAGGGTCGGAACAGGAGAGCGCACGAGGGAGCTTCCAGGGGGAAA
CGCCTGGTATCTTTATAGTCCTGTCGGGTTTCGCCACCTCTGACTTGAGCGTCGATTTTTGTGATGCTCG
TCAGGGGGGCGGAGCCTATGGAAAAACGCCAGCAACGCGGCCTTTTTACGGTTCCTGGCCTTTTGCTGGC
CTTTTGCTCACATGTTCTTTCCTGCGTTATCCCCTGATTCTGTGGATAACCGTATTACCGCCTTTGAGTG
AGCTGATACCGCTCGCCGCAGCCGAACGACCGAGCGCAGCGAGTCAGTGAGCGAGGAAGCGGAAGAGCGC
CCAATACGCAAACCGCCTCTCCCCGCGCGTTGGCCGATTCATTAATGCAGCTGGCACGACAGGTTTCCCG
ACTGGAAAGCGGGCAGTGAGCGCAACGCAATTAATGTGAGTTACCTCACTCATTAGGCACCCCAGGCTTT
ACACTTTATGCTTCCGGCTCCTATGTTGTGTGGAATTGTGAGCGGATAACAATTTCACACAGGAAACAGC
TATGACCATGATTACGCCAAGCGCGCAATTAACCCTCACTAAAGGGAACAAAAGCTGGAGCTCTAGTACG
GATTAGAAGCCGCCGAGCGGGCGACAGCCCTCCGACGGAAGACTCTCCTCCGTGCGTCCTCGTCTTCACC
GGTCGCGTTCCTGAAACGCAGATGTGCCTCGCGCCGCACTGCTCCGAACAATAAAGATTCTACAATACTA
GCTTTTATGGTTATGAAGAGGAAAAATTGGCAGTAACCTGGCCCCACAAACCTTCAAATTAACGAATCAA
ATTAACAACCATAGGATGATAATGCGATTAGTTTTTTAGCCTTATTTCTGGGGTAATTAATCAGCGAAGC
GATGATTTTTGATCTATTAACAGATATATAAATGGAAAAGCTGCATAACCACTTTAACTAATACTTTCAA
CATTTTCAGTTTGTATTACTTCTTATTCAAATGTCATAAAAGTATCAACAAAAAATTGTTAATATACCTC
TATACTTTAACGTCAAGGAGAAAAAACCCCGGATTCTAGAACTAGTGGATCCCCCGGGACAAAATGGTGA
GCAAGGGCGAGGAGCTGTTCACCGGGGTGGTGCCCATCCTGGTCGAGCTGGACGGCGACGTAAACGGCCA
CAAGTTCAGCGTGTCCGGCGAGGGCGAGGGCGATGCCACCTACGGCAAGCTGACCCTGAAGTTCATCTGC
ACCACCGGCAAGCTGCCCGTGCCCTGGCCCACCCTCGTGACCACCCTGACCTACGGCGTGCAGTGCTTCA
GCCGCTACCCCGACCACATGAAGCAGCACGACTTCTTCAAGTCCGCCATGCCCGAAGGCTACGTCCAGGA
GCGCACCATCTTCTTCAAGGACGACGGCAACTACAAGACCCGCGCCGAGGTGAAGTTCGAGGGCGACACC
CTGGTGAACCGCATCGAGCTGAAGGGCATCGACTTCAAGGAGGACGGCAACATCCTGGGGCACAAGCTGG
AGTACAACTACAACAGCCACAACGTCTATATCATGGCCGACAAGCAGAAGAACGGCATCAAGGTGAACTT
CAAGATCCGCCACAACATCGAGGACGGCAGCGTGCAGCTCGCCGACCACTACCAGCAGAACACCCCCATC
GGCGACGGCCCCGTGCTGCTGCCCGACAACCACTACCTGAGCACCCAGTCCGCCCTGAGCAAAGACCCCA
ACGAGAAGCGCGATCACATGGTCCTGCTGGAGTTCGTGACCGCCGCCGGGATCACTCTCGGCATGGACGA
GCTGTACAAGGGTGGACCAGGTGGTGGACATCAAACAAGTTTGTACAAAAAAGCTGAACGAGAAACGTAA
AATGATATAAATATCAATATATTAAATTAGATTTTGCATAAAAAACAGACTACATAATACTGTAAAACAC
AACATATCCAGTCACTATGGCGGCCGCATTAGGCACCCCAGGCTTTACACTTTATGCTTCCGGCTCGTAT
AATGTGTGGATTTTGAGTTAGGATCCGTCGAGATTTTCAGGAGCTAAGGAAGCTAAAATGGAGAAAAAAA
TCACTGGATATACCACCGTTGATATATCCCAATGGCATCGTAAAGAACATTTTGAGGCATTTCAGTCAGT
TGCTCAATGTACCTATAACCAGACCGTTCAGCTGGATATTACGGCCTTTTTAAAGACCGTAAAGAAAAAT
AAGCACAAGTTTTATCCGGCCTTTATTCACATTCTTGCCCGCCTGATGAATGCTCATCCGGAATTCCGTA
TGGCAATGAAAGACGGTGAGCTGGTGATATGGGATAGTGTTCACCCTTGTTACACCGTTTTCCATGAGCA
AACTGAAACGTTTTCATCGCTCTGGAGTGAATACCACGACGATTTCCGGCAGTTTCTACACATATATTCG
CAAGATGTGGCGTGTTACGGTGAAAACCTGGCCTATTTCCCTAAAGGGTTTATTGAGAATATGTTTTTCG
TCTCAGCCAATCCCTGGGTGAGTTTCACCAGTTTTGATTTAAACGTGGCCAATATGGACAACTTCTTCGC
CCCCGTTTTCACCATGGGCAAATATTATACGCAAGGCGACAAGGTGCTGATGCCGCTGGCGATTCAGGTT
CATCATGCCGTCTGTGATGGCTTCCATGTCGGCAGAATGCTTAATGAATTACAACAGTACTGCGATGAGT
GGCAGGGCGGGGCGTAAACGCCGCGTGGATCCGGCTTACTAAAAGCCAGATAACAGTATGCGTATTTGCG
CGCTGATTTTTGCGGTATAAGAATATATACTGATATGTATACCCGAAGTATGTCAAAAAGAGGTATGCTA
TGAAGCAGCGTATTACAGTGACAGTTGACAGCGACAGCTATCAGTTGCTCAAGGCATATATGATGTCAAT
ATCTCCGGTCTGGTAAGCACAACCATGCAGAATGAAGCCCGTCGTCTGCGTGCCGAACGCTGGAAAGCGG
AAAATCAGGAAGGGATGGCTGAGGTCGCCCGGTTTATTGAAATGAACGGCTCTTTTGCTGACGAGAACAG
GGGCTGGTGAAATGCAGTTTAAGGTTTACACCTATAAAAGAGAGAGCCGTTATCGTCTGTTTGTGGATGT
ACAGAGTGATATTATTGACACGCCCGGGCGACGGATGGTGATCCCCCTGGCCAGTGCACGTCTGCTGTCA
GATAAAGTCTCCCGTGAACTTTACCCGGTGGTGCATATCGGGGATGAAAGCTGGCGCATGATGACCACCG
ATATGGCCAGTGTGCCGGTCTCCGTTATCGGGGAAGAAGTGGCTGATCTCAGCCACCGCGAAAATGACAT
CAAAAACGCCATTAACCTGATGTTCTGGGGAATATAAATGTCAGGCTCCCTTATACACAGCCAGTCTGCA
GGTCGACCATAGTGACTGGATATGTTGTGTTTTACAGTATTATGTAGTCTGTTTTTTATGCAAAATCTAA
TTTAATATATTGATATTTATATCATTTTACGTTTCTCGTTCAGCTTTCTTGTACAAAGTGGTTCGATGTC
ATGTAATTAGTTATGTCACGCTTACATTCACGCCCTCCCCCCACATCCGCTCTAACCGAAAAGGAAGGAG
TTAGACAACCTGAAGTCTAGGTCCCTATTTATTTTTTTATAGTTATGTTAGTATTAAGAACGTTATTTAT
ATTTCAAATTTTTCTTTTTTTTCTGTACAGACGCGTGTACGCATGTAACATTATACTGAAAACCTTGCTT
GAGAAGGTTTTGGGACGCTCGAAGGCTTTAATTTGCGGCCGGTACCCAATTCGCCCTATAGTGAGTCGTA
TTACGCGCGCTCACTGGCCGTCGTTTTACAACGTCGTGACTGGGAAAACCCTGGCGTTACCCAACTTAAT
CGCCTTGCAGCACATCCCCCTTTCGCCAGCTGGCGTAATAGCGAAGAGGCCCGCACCGATCGCCCTTCCC
AACAGTTGCGCAGCCTGAATGGCGAATGGCGCG
[124 nt withheld, positions 6194-6317]
C
[91 nt withheld, positions 6319-6409]
A
[49 nt withheld, positions 6411-6459]
CCTTTGACGTTGGAGTCCACGTTCTTT
[37 nt withheld, positions 6487-6523]
ACCCTATCTCGGTCTATTCTTTTGATTTATAAGGGATTTTGCCGATTTCGGCCTATTGGTTAAAAAATGA
GCTGATTTAACAAAAATTTAACGCGAATTTTAACAAAATATTAACGTTTACAATTTCCTGATGCGGTATT
TTCTCCTTACGCATCTGTGCGGTATTTCACACCGCATATCGACGGTCGAGGAGAACTTCTAGTATATCCA
CATACCTAATATTATTGCCTTATTAAAAATGGAATCCCAACAATTACATCAAAATCCACATTCTCTTCAA
AATCAATTGTCCTGTACTTCCTTGTTCATGTGTGTTCAAAAACGTTATATTTATAGGATAATTATACTCT
ATTTCTCAACAAGTAATTGGTTGTTTGGCCGAGCGGTCTAAGGCGCCTGATTCAAGAAATATCTTGACCG
CAGTTAACTGTGGGAATACTCAGGTATCGTAAGATGCAAGAGTTCGAATCTCTTAGCAACCATTATTTTT
TTCCTCAACATAACGAGAACACACAGGGGCGCTATCGCACAGAATCAAATTCGATGACTGGAAATTTTTT
GTTAATTTCAGAGGTCGCCTGACGCATATACCTTTTTCAACTGAAAAATTGGGAGAAAAAGGAAAGGTGA
GAGGCCGGAACCGGCTTTTCATATAGAATAGAGAAGCGTTCATGACTAAATGCTTGCATCACAATACTTG
AAGTTGACAATATTATTTAAGGACCTATTGTTTTTTCCAATAGGTGGTTAGCAATCGTCTTACTTTCTAA
CTTTTCTTACCTTTTACATTTCAGCAATATATATATATATTTCAAGGATATACCATTCTAATGTCTGCCC
CTATGTCTGCCCCTAAGAAGATCGTCGTTTTGCCAGGTGACCACGTTGGTCAAGAAATCACAGCCGAAGC
CATTAAGGTTCTTAAAGCTATTTCTGATGTTCGTTCCAATGTCAAGTTCGATTTCGAAAATCATTTAATT
GGTGGTGCTGCTATCGATGCTACAGGTGTCCCACTTCCAGATGAGGCGCTGGAAGCCTCCAAGAAGGTTG
ATGCCGTTTTGTTAGGTGCTGTGGGTGGTCCTAAATGGGGTACCGGTAGTGTTAGACCTGAACAAGGTTT
ACTAAAAATCCGTAAAGAACTTCAATTGTACGCCAACTTAAGACCATGTAACTTTGCATCCGACTCTCTT
TTAGACTTATCTCCAATCAAGCCACAATTTGCTAAAGGTACTGACTTCGTTGTTGTCAGAGAATTAGTGG
GAGGTATTTACTTTGGTAAGAGAAAGGAAGACGATGGTGATGGTGTCGCTTGGGATAGTGAACAATACAC
CGTTCCAGAAGTGCAAAGAATCACAAGAATGGCCGCTTTCATGGCCCTACAACATGAGCCACCATTGCCT
ATTTGGTCCTTGGATAAAGCTAATGTTTTGGCCTCTTCAAGATTATGGAGAAAAACTGTGGAGGAAACCA
TCAAGAACGAATTCCCTACATTGAAGGTTCAACATCAATTGATTGATTCTGCCGCCATGATCCTAGTTAA
GAACCCAACCCACCTAAATGGTATTATAATCACCAGCAACATGTTTGGTGATATCATCTCCGATGAAGCC
TCCGTTATCCCAGGTTCCTTGGGTTTGTTGCCATCTGCGTCCTTGGCCTCTTTGCCAGACAAGAACACCG
CATTTGGTTTGTACGAACCATGCCACGGTTCTGCTCCAGATTTGCCAAAGAATAAGGTTGACCCTATCGC
CACTATCTTGTCTGCTGCAATGATGTTGAAATTGTCATTGAACTTGCCTGAAGAAGGTAAGGCCATTGAA
GATGCAGTTAAAAAGGTTTTGGATGCAGGTATCAGAACTGGTGATTTAGGTGGTTCCAACAGTACCACCG
AAGTCGGTGATGCTGTCGCCGAAGAAGTTAAGAAAATCCTTGCTTAAAAAGATTCTCTTTTTTTATGATA
TTTGTACATAAACTTTATAAATGAAATTCATAATAGAAACGACACGAAATTACAAAATGGAATATGTTCA
TAGGGTAGACGAAACTATATACGCAATCTACATACATTTATCAAGAAGGAGAAAAAGGAGGATAGTAAAG
GAATACAGGTAAGCAAATTGATACTAATGGCTCAACGTGATAAGGAAAAAGAATTGCACTTTAACATTAA
TATTGACAAGGAGGAGGGCACCACACAAAAAGTTAGGTGTAACAGAAAATCATGAAACTACGATTCCTAA
TTTGATATTGGAGGATTTTCTCTAAAAAAAAAAAAATACAACAAATAAAAAACACTCAATGACCTGACCA
TTTGATGGAGTTTAAGTCAATACCTTCTTGAACCATTTCCCATAATGGTGAAAGTTCCCTCAAGAATTTT
ACTCTGTCAGAAACGGCCTTACGACGTAGTCGATATGGTGCACTCTCAGTACAATCTGCTCTGATGCCGC
ATAGTTAAGCCAGCCCCGACACCCGCCAACACCCGCTGACGCGCCCTGACGGGCTTGTCTGCTCCCGGCA
TCCGCTTACAGACAAGCTGTGACCGTCTCCGGGAGCTGCATGTGTCAGAGGTTTTCACCGTCATCACCGA
AACGCGCGA
