>Addgene plasmid #14313 | pAG415GAL-EGFP-ccdB | addgene partial sequence | sequence record 20858 | 14313 with pRS_marker
AGGGAACTTTCACCATTATGGGAAATGGTTCAAGAAGGTATTGACTTAAACTCCATCAAATGGTCAGGTC
ATTGAGTGTTTTTTATTTGTTGTATTTTTTTTTTTTTAGAGAAAATCCTCCAATATATAAATTAGGAATC
ATAGTTTCATGATTTTCTGTTACACCTAACTTTTTGTGTGGTGCCCTCCTCCTTGTCAATATTAATGTTA
AAGTGCAATTCTTTTTCCTTATCACGTTGAGCCATTAGTATCAATTTGCTTACCTGTATTCCTTTACATC
CTCCTTTTTCTCCTTCTTGATAAATGTATGTAGATTGCGTATATAGTTTCGTCTACCCTATGAACATATT
CCATTTTGTAATTTCGTGTCGTTTCTATTATGAATTTCATTTATAAAGTTTATGTACAAATATCATAAAA
AAAGAGAATCTTTTTAAGCAAGGATTTTCTTAACTTCTTCGGCGACAGCATCACCGACTTCGGTGGTACT
GTTGGAACCACCTAAATCACCAGTTCTGATACCTGCATCCAAAACCTTTTTAACTGCATCTTCAATGGCC
TTACCTTCTTCAGGCAAGTTCAATGACAATTTCAACATCATTGCAGCAGACAAGATAGTGGCGATAGGGT
TGACCTTATTCTTTGGCAAATCTGGAGC
