>Addgene plasmid #14313 | pAG415GAL-EGFP-ccdB | addgene partial sequence | sequence record 20859 | 14313 with EXFP-R
TAGCCTTCGGGCATGGCGGACTTGAAGAAGTCGTGCTGCTTCATGTGGTCGGGGTAGCGGCTGAAGCACT
GCACGCCGTAGGTCAGGGTGGTCACGAGGGTGGGCCAGGGCACGGGCAGCTTGCCGGTGGTGCAGATGAA
CTTCAGGGTCAGCTTGCCGTAGGTGGCATCGCCCTCGCCCTCGCCGGACACGCTGAACTTGTGGCCGTTT
ACGTCGCCGTCCAGCTCGACCAGGATGGGCACCACCCCGGTGAACAGCTCCTCGCCCTTGCTCACCATTT
TGTCCCGGGGGATCCACTAGTTCTAGAATCCGGGGTTTTTTCTCCTTGACGTTAAAGTATAGAGGTATAT
TAACAATTTTTTGTTGATACTTTTATTACATTTGAATAAGAAGTAATACAAACCGAAAATGTTGAAAGTA
TTAGTTAAAGTGGTTATGCAGTTTTTGCATTTATATATCTGTTAATAGATCAAAAATCATCGCTTCGCTG
ATTAATTACCCCAGAAATAAGGCTAAAAAACTAATCGCATTATCATCCTATGGTTGTTAATTTGATTCGT
TCATTTGAAGGTTTGTGGGGCCAGGTTACTGCCAATTTTTCCTCTTCATAACCATAAAAGCTAGTATTGT
AGAATCTTTATTGTTCGGAGCAGTGCGGCGCGA
