>Addgene plasmid #14313 | pAG415GAL-EGFP-ccdB | addgene partial sequence | sequence record 132592 | AmpSeq-F 5'-ctcatgagcggatacatatttgaa-3'
GGGGTTCCGCGCACATTTCCCCGAAAAGTGCCACCTGAACGAAGCATCTGTGCTTCATTTTGTAGAACAA
AAATGCAACGCGAGAGCGCTAATTTTTCAAACAAAGAATCTGAGCTGCATTTTTACAGAACAGAAATGCA
ACGCGAAAGCGCTATTTTACCAACGAAGAATCTGTGCTTCATTTTTGTAAAACAAAAATGCAACGCGAGA
GCGCTAATTTTTCAAACAAAGAATCTGAGCTGCATTTTTACAGAACAGAAATGCAACGCGAGAGCGCTAT
TTTACCAACAAAGAATCTATACTTCTTTTTTGTTCTACAAAAATGCATCCCGAGAGCGCTATTTTTCTAA
CAAAGCATCTTAGATTACTTTTTTTCTCCTTTGTGCGCTCTATAATGCAGTCTCTTGATAACTTTTTGCA
CTGTAGGTCCGTTAAGGTTAGAAGAAGGCTACTTTGGTGTCTATTTTCTCTTCCATAAAAAAAGCCTGAC
TCCACTTCCCGCGTTTACTGATTACTAGCGAAGCTGCGGGTGCATTTTTTCAAGATAAAGGCATCCCCGA
TTATATTCTATACCGATGTGGATTGCGCATACTTTGTGAACAGAAAGTGATAGCGTTGATGATTCTTCAT
TGGTCAGAAAATTATGAACGGTTTCTTCTATTTTGTCTCTATATACTACGTATAGGAAATGTTTACATTT
TCGTATTGTTTTCGATTCACTCTATGAATAGTTCTTACTACAATTTTTTTGTCTAAAGAGTAATACTAGA
GATAAACATAAAAAATGTAGAGGTCGAGTTTAGATGCAAGTTCAAGGAGCGAAAGGTGGATGGGGTAGGT
TATATAGGGATATAGCACAGAGATATATAGCAAAGAGATACCTTTTGAGCAATGTTTGTGGAAGCGGTAT
TCGCAATATTTTAGTAGCTCGTTACAGTCCGGTGCG
